Addgene plasmid #164238: pLENTI CMV GFP-TREX1 L287fs BLAST
Purpose: lentiviral plasmid for GFP-TREX1 L287fs
Depositing lab: John Maciejowski. Depositing organization: Memorial Sloan-Kettering Cancer Center. Publication: ER-directed TREX1 limits cGAS activation at micronuclei. Mohr L, Toufektchan E, von Morgen P, Chu K, Kapoor A, Maciejowski J. Mol Cell. 2021 Jan 12. pii: S1097-2765(20)30958-8. doi: 10.1016/j.molcel.2020.12.037. PubMed 33476576.
Backbone
  Vector backbone: pLenti CMV GFP Blast
  Backbone size w/o insert (bp): 8367
  Total vector size (bp): 9307
  Vector type: Mammalian Expression, Lentiviral
  Selectable markers: Blasticidin
Growth in bacteria
  Bacterial resistance: Ampicillin, 100 μg/mL
  Growth temperature: 30°C
  Growth strain: NEB Stable
  Copy number: High Copy
Gene/Insert
  Gene/Insert name: TREX1
  Species: H. sapiens (human)
  Insert size (bp): 973
  Mutation: L287 frame shift mutation
  GenBank ID: NM_033629.6
  Entrez Gene: TREX1 (a.k.a. AGS1, CRV, DRN3, HERNS, RVCLS)
  Promoter: CMV
  Tag / fusion protein: GFP (N terminal on backbone)
  Cloning method: Gibson Cloning
  Sequencing primers: 5′ ggacgacggcaactacaagac
Terms and licenses: Academic/Nonprofit Terms; Industry Terms: Not Available to Industry
How to cite: pLENTI CMV GFP-TREX1 L287fs BLAST was a gift from John Maciejowski (Addgene plasmid # 164238 ; http://n2t.net/addgene:164238 ; RRID:Addgene_164238)
