[The description below was written by a language model from this plasmid's Addgene catalogue record and pLannotate feature annotations shown in this document.]
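Description:
pLENTI CMV GFP-TREX1 L287fs BLAST is an HIV-1-based lentiviral transfer plasmid for mammalian expression, built on the pLenti CMV GFP Blast backbone. It is propagated in E. coli through a high-copy ColE1/pUC origin with ampicillin resistance; an f1 origin and remnants of a lac/T7/T3 cloning region are also present. An RSV promoter sits upstream of a truncated 5' LTR to drive genomic RNA production in packaging cells. It is followed by the Ψ packaging signal with a gag fragment, the Rev response element for Rev-dependent nuclear export, and the cPPT/CTS. The downstream LTR is also annotated as truncated and is followed by an SV40 polyadenylation signal and SV40 origin.

Between the LTRs, the CMV enhancer/promoter drives EGFP fused at the N terminus of human TREX1, with an attB1 site as a short junction between the two coding regions. The TREX1 insert carries a frameshift mutation at L287, which alters the C-terminal portion of this 3'-to-5' DNA exonuclease; the annotated TREX1 match is accordingly a fragment. A WPRE downstream enhances transcript expression. A separate SV40 promoter (with bacterial EM7) drives blasticidin S deaminase, allowing blasticidin selection of transduced cells. The construct is intended for stable expression and fluorescent tracking of this TREX1 mutant, and the associated work concerns ER-directed TREX1 and cGAS activation at micronuclei.

A second sequence record attached to the entry does not match this description. It annotates a CBA-driven Cas9–mCherry cassette with a U6 guide RNA scaffold and an AAV2 ITR, and appears to represent a different plasmid, so it was not used here.
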