Features (pLannotate 1.2.2; 31 found; start..end, strand, type, name):
      1..181     +  LTR            5' LTR (truncated): truncated 5' long terminal repeat (LTR) from HIV-1
    228..353     +  misc_feature   HIV-1 Ψ: packaging signal of human immunodeficiency virus type 1
    337..700     +  CDS            HIV-1 gag (fragment): gag protein from human immunodeficiency virus 1; gag
    846..1079    +  misc_feature   RRE: The Rev response element (RRE) of HIV-1 allows for Rev-dependent mRNA export from the nucleus to the cytoplasm.
   1456..1556    +  CDS            Rev (fragment): human immunodeficiency virus 1 (HIV-1) Rev protein; rev; enhances nuclear export of unspliced and incompletely spliced viral mRNAs
   1575..1691    +  misc_feature   cPPT/CTS: central polypurine tract and central termination sequence of HIV-1
   1714..2017    +  enhancer       CMV enhancer: human cytomegalovirus immediate early enhancer
   2018..2221    +  promoter       CMV promoter: human cytomegalovirus (CMV) immediate early promoter
   2317..3033    +  CDS            EGFP: EGFP is a basic (constitutively fluorescent) green fluorescent protein published in 1996, derived from Aequorea victoria. It is reported to be a rapidly-maturing weak dimer with moderate acid sensitivity.
   3043..3067    +  protein_bind   attB1: mutant version of attB; recombination site for the Gateway® BP reaction BP Clonase™
   3070..3942    +  CDS            TREX1 (fragment): TREX1_HUMAN - Experimental evidence at protein level: Swiss-Prot protein existence level 1. Major cellular 3'-to-5' DNA exonuclease which digests single- stranded DNA (ssDNA) and double-stranded DNA (dsDNA) with mismatched 3' termini. Prevents cell-intrinsic initiation of autoimmunity. Acts by metabolizing DNA fragments from endogenous retroelements, including L1, LTR and SINE elements. Unless degraded, these DNA fragments accumulate in the cytosol and activate the IFN-stimulatory DNA (ISD) response and innate immune signaling. Prevents chronic ATM-dependent checkpoint activation, by processin
   4070..4658    +  misc_feature   WPRE: woodchuck hepatitis virus posttranscriptional regulatory element
   4714..5043    +  promoter       SV40 promoter: SV40 enhancer and early promoter
   5091..5138    +  promoter       EM7 promoter: synthetic bacterial promoter&nbsp
   5157..5555    +  CDS            BSD: blasticidin S deaminase; Aspergillus terreus BSD; confers resistance to blasticidin
   5572..5709    +  CDS            nef (fragment): NEF_HV1LA - Experimental evidence at protein level: Swiss-Prot protein existence level 1. Extracellular Nef protein targets CD4(+) T-lymphocytes for apoptosis by interacting with CXCR4 surface receptors. From Human immunodeficiency virus type 1 group M subtype B (isolate Lai) (HIV-1).
   5695..5875    +  LTR            5' LTR (truncated): truncated 5' long terminal repeat (LTR) from HIV-1
   5947..6068    +  polyA_signal   SV40 poly(A) signal: SV40 polyadenylation signal
   6108..6243    +  rep_origin     SV40 ori: SV40 origin of replication
   6264..6282    -  promoter       T7 promoter: promoter for bacteriophage T7 RNA polymerase
   6290..6445    +  CDS            lacZα (fragment): LacZα fragment of β-galactosidase; lacZ fragment
   6450..6878    +  rep_origin     f1 ori (sequence partly withheld): f1 bacteriophage origin of replication; arrow indicates direction of (+) strand synthesis
   6931..7035    +  promoter       AmpR promoter: bla
   7036..7896    +  CDS            AmpR: β-lactamase; bla; confers resistance to ampicillin, carbenicillin, and related antibiotics
   8067..8655    +  rep_origin     ori: high-copy-number ColE1/pMB1/pBR322/pUC origin of replication
   8838..8930    +  CDS            lacI (fragment): lac repressor; lacI; The lac repressor binds to the lac operator to inhibit transcription in E. coli. This inhibition can be relieved by adding lactose or isopropyl-β-D-thiogalactopyranoside (IPTG).
   8943..8964    +  protein_bind   CAP binding site: CAP binding activates transcription in the presence of cAMP. E. coli catabolite activator protein
   8979..9009    +  promoter       lac promoter: promoter for the E. coli lac operon
   9017..9033    +  protein_bind   lac operator: The lac repressor binds to the lac operator to inhibit transcription in E. coli. This inhibition can be relieved by adding lactose or isopropyl-β-D-thiogalactopyranoside (IPTG). lac repressor encoded by lacI
   9078..9096    +  promoter       T3 promoter: promoter for bacteriophage T3 RNA polymerase
   9124..9350    +  promoter       RSV promoter: Rous sarcoma virus enhancer/promoter
>Addgene plasmid #164238 | pLENTI CMV GFP-TREX1 L287fs BLAST | addgene full sequence | sequence record 347607 | Addgene NGS Result
GGGTCTCTCTGGTTAGACCAGATCTGAGCCTGGGAGCTCTCTGGCTAACTAGGGAACCCACTGCTTAAGC
CTCAATAAAGCTTGCCTTGAGTGCTTCAAGTAGTGTGTGCCCGTCTGTTGTGTGACTCTGGTAACTAGAG
ATCCCTCAGACCCTTTTAGTCAGTGTGGAAAATCTCTAGCAGTGGCGCCCGAACAGGGACTTGAAAGCGA
AAGGGAAACCAGAGGAGCTCTCTCGACGCAGGACTCGGCTTGCTGAAGCGCGCACGGCAAGAGGCGAGGG
GCGGCGACTGGTGAGTACGCCAAAAATTTTGACTAGCGGAGGCTAGAAGGAGAGAGATGGGTGCGAGAGC
GTCAGTATTAAGCGGGGGAGAATTAGATCGCGATGGGAAAAAATTCGGTTAAGGCCAGGGGGAAAGAAAA
AATATAAATTAAAACATATAGTATGGGCAAGCAGGGAGCTAGAACGATTCGCAGTTAATCCTGGCCTGTT
AGAAACATCAGAAGGCTGTAGACAAATACTGGGACAGCTACAACCATCCCTTCAGACAGGATCAGAAGAA
CTTAGATCATTATATAATACAGTAGCAACCCTCTATTGTGTGCATCAAAGGATAGAGATAAAAGACACCA
AGGAAGCTTTAGACAAGATAGAGGAAGAGCAAAACAAAAGTAAGACCACCGCACAGCAAGCGGCCGCTGA
TCTTCAGACCTGGAGGAGGAGATATGAGGGACAATTGGAGAAGTGAATTATATAAATATAAAGTAGTAAA
AATTGAACCATTAGGAGTAGCACCCACCAAGGCAAAGAGAAGAGTGGTGCAGAGAGAAAAAAGAGCAGTG
GGAATAGGAGCTTTGTTCCTTGGGTTCTTGGGAGCAGCAGGAAGCACTATGGGCGCAGCGTCAATGACGC
TGACGGTACAGGCCAGACAATTATTGTCTGGTATAGTGCAGCAGCAGAACAATTTGCTGAGGGCTATTGA
GGCGCAACAGCATCTGTTGCAACTCACAGTCTGGGGCATCAAGCAGCTCCAGGCAAGAATCCTGGCTGTG
GAAAGATACCTAAAGGATCAACAGCTCCTGGGGATTTGGGGTTGCTCTGGAAAACTCATTTGCACCACTG
CTGTGCCTTGGAATGCTAGTTGGAGTAATAAATCTCTGGAACAGATTTGGAATCACACGACCTGGATGGA
GTGGGACAGAGAAATTAACAATTACACAAGCTTAATACACTCCTTAATTGAAGAATCGCAAAACCAGCAA
GAAAAGAATGAACAAGAATTATTGGAATTAGATAAATGGGCAAGTTTGTGGAATTGGTTTAACATAACAA
ATTGGCTGTGGTATATAAAATTATTCATAATGATAGTAGGAGGCTTGGTAGGTTTAAGAATAGTTTTTGC
TGTACTTTCTATAGTGAATAGAGTTAGGCAGGGATATTCACCATTATCGTTTCAGACCCACCTCCCAACC
CCGAGGGGACCCGACAGGCCCGAAGGAATAGAAGAAGAAGGTGGAGAGAGAGACAGAGACAGATCCATTC
GATTAGTGAACGGATCTCGACGGTATCGGTTAACTTTTAAAAGAAAAGGGGGGATTGGGGGGTACAGTGC
AGGGGAAAGAATAGTAGACATAATAGCAACAGACATACAAACTAAAGAATTACAAAAACAAATTACAAAA
TTCAAAATTTTATCGATAAGCTTGGGAGTTCCGCGTTACATAACTTACGGTAAATGGCCCGCCTGGCTGA
CCGCCCAACGACCCCCGCCCATTGACGTCAATAATGACGTATGTTCCCATAGTAACGCCAATAGGGACTT
TCCATTGACGTCAATGGGTGGAGTATTTACGGTAAACTGCCCACTTGGCAGTACATCAAGTGTATCATAT
GCCAAGTACGCCCCCTATTGACGTCAATGACGGTAAATGGCCCGCCTGGCATTATGCCCAGTACATGACC
TTATGGGACTTTCCTACTTGGCAGTACATCTACGTATTAGTCATCGCTATTACCATGGTGATGCGGTTTT
GGCAGTACATCAATGGGCGTGGATAGCGGTTTGACTCACGGGGATTTCCAAGTCTCCACCCCATTGACGT
CAATGGGAGTTTGTTTTGGCACCAAAATCAACGGGACTTTCCAAAATGTCGTAACAACTCCGCCCCATTG
ACGCAAATGGGCGGTAGGCGTGTACGGTGGGAGGTCTATATAAGCAGAGCTCGTTTAGTGAACCGTCAGA
TCGCCTGGAGACGCCATCCACGCTGTTTTGACCTCCATAGAAGACACCGACTCTAGAGGATCCACCGGTC
GCCACCATGGTGAGCAAGGGCGAGGAGCTGTTCACCGGGGTGGTGCCCATCCTGGTCGAGCTGGACGGCG
ACGTAAACGGCCACAAGTTCAGCGTGTCCGGCGAGGGCGAGGGCGATGCCACCTACGGCAAGCTGACCCT
GAAGTTCATCTGCACCACCGGCAAGCTGCCCGTGCCCTGGCCCACCCTCGTGACCACCCTGACCTACGGC
GTGCAGTGCTTCAGCCGCTACCCCGACCACATGAAGCAGCACGACTTCTTCAAGTCCGCCATGCCCGAAG
GCTACGTCCAGGAGCGCACCATCTTCTTCAAGGACGACGGCAACTACAAGACCCGCGCCGAGGTGAAGTT
CGAGGGCGACACCCTGGTGAACCGCATCGAGCTGAAGGGCATCGACTTCAAGGAGGACGGCAACATCCTG
GGGCACAAGCTGGAGTACAACTACAACAGCCACAACGTCTATATCATGGCCGACAAGCAGAAGAACGGCA
TCAAGGTGAACTTCAAGATCCGCCACAACATCGAGGACGGCAGCGTGCAGCTCGCCGACCACTACCAGCA
GAACACCCCCATCGGCGACGGCCCCGTGCTGCTGCCCGACAACCACTACCTGAGCACCCAGTCCGCCCTG
AGCAAAGACCCCAACGAGAAGCGCGATCACATGGTCCTGCTGGAGTTCGTGACCGCCGCCGGGATCACTC
TCGGCATGGACGAGCTGTACAAGACCGGATCAACAAGTTTGTACAAAAAAGCAGGCTGGGGCTCGCAGGC
CCTGCCCCCGGGGCCCATGCAGACCCTCATCTTTTTCGACATGGAGGCCACTGGCTTGCCCTTCTCCCAG
CCCAAGGTCACGGAGCTGTGCCTGCTGGCTGTCCACAGATGTGCCCTGGAGAGCCCCCCCACCTCTCAGG
GGCCACCTCCCACAGTTCCTCCACCACCGCGTGTGGTAGACAAGCTCTCCCTGTGTGTGGCTCCGGGGAA
GGCCTGCAGCCCTGCAGCCAGCGAGATCACAGGTCTGAGCACAGCTGTGCTGGCAGCGCATGGGCGTCAA
TGTTTTGATGACAACCTGGCCAACCTGCTCCTAGCCTTCCTGCGGCGCCAGCCACAGCCCTGGTGCCTGG
TGGCACACAATGGTGACCGCTACGACTTCCCCCTGCTCCAAGCAGAGCTGGCTATGCTGGGCCTCACCAG
TGCTCTGGATGGTGCCTTCTGTGTGGATAGCATCACTGCGCTGAAGGCCCTGGAGCGAGCAAGCAGCCCC
TCAGAACACGGCCCAAGGAAGAGCTATAGCCTAGGCAGCATCTACACTCGCCTGTATGGGCAGTCCCCTC
CAGACTCGCACACGGCTGAGGGTGATGTCCTGGCCCTGCTCAGCATCTGTCAGTGGAGACCACAGGCCCT
GCTGCGGTGGGTGGATGCTCACGCCAGGCCTTTCGGCACCATCAGGCCCATGTATGGGGTCACAGCCTCT
GCTAGGACCAAGCCAAGACCATCTGCTGTCACAACCACTGCACACCTGGCCACAACCAGGAACACTAGTC
CCAGCCTTGGAGAGAGCAGGGGTACCAAGGATCTTCCTCCAGTGAAGGACCCTGGAGCCCTATCCAGGGA
GGGGGCTGCTGGCCCCACTGGGTCTGCTGGCCATCCTGACCTTGGCAGTAGCCACACTGTATGGACTATC
CCTGGCCACACCTGGGGAGTAGGCCAAGAAGGAAAATCTGACGAATAATTAACCGGTGAAGTAAAGCGGC
CGCGTCGACAATCAACCTCTGGATTACAAAATTTGTGAAAGATTGACTGGTATTCTTAACTATGTTGCTC
CTTTTACGCTATGTGGATACGCTGCTTTAATGCCTTTGTATCATGCTATTGCTTCCCGTATGGCTTTCAT
TTTCTCCTCCTTGTATAAATCCTGGTTGCTGTCTCTTTATGAGGAGTTGTGGCCCGTTGTCAGGCAACGT
GGCGTGGTGTGCACTGTGTTTGCTGACGCAACCCCCACTGGTTGGGGCATTGCCACCACCTGTCAGCTCC
TTTCCGGGACTTTCGCTTTCCCCCTCCCTATTGCCACGGCGGAACTCATCGCCGCCTGCCTTGCCCGCTG
CTGGACAGGGGCTCGGCTGTTGGGCACTGACAATTCCGTGGTGTTGTCGGGGAAGCTGACGTCCTTTCCA
TGGCTGCTCGCCTGTGTTGCCACCTGGATTCTGCGCGGGACGTCCTTCTGCTACGTCCCTTCGGCCCTCA
ATCCAGCGGACCTTCCTTCCCGCGGCCTGCTGCCGGCTCTGCGGCCTCTTCCGCGTCTTCGCCTTCGCCC
TCAGACGAGTCGGATCTCCCTTTGGGCCGCCTCCCCGCCTGGAATTCTGCAGATATCCGGTTAGTAATGA
GTTTGGAATTAATTCTGTGGAATGTGTGTCAGTTAGGGTGTGGAAAGTCCCCAGGCTCCCCAGCAGGCAG
AAGTATGCAAAGCATGCATCTCAATTAGTCAGCAACCAGGTGTGGAAAGTCCCCAGGCTCCCCAGCAGGC
AGAAGTATGCAAAGCATGCATCTCAATTAGTCAGCAACCATAGTCCCGCCCCTAACTCCGCCCATCCCGC
CCCTAACTCCGCCCAGTTCCGCCCATTCTCCGCCCCATGGCTGACTAATTTTTTTTATTTATGCAGAGGC
CGAGGCCGCCTCTGCCTCTGAGCTATTCCAGAAGTAGTGAGGAGGCTTTTTTGGAGGCCTAGGCTTTTGC
AAAAAGCTCCCGGGAGCTTGTATATCCATTTTCGGATCTGATCAGCACGTGTTGACAATTAATCATCGGC
ATAGTATATCGGCATAGTATAATACGACAAGGTGAGGAACTAAACCATGGCCAAGCCTTTGTCTCAAGAA
GAATCCACCCTCATTGAAAGAGCAACGGCTACAATCAACAGCATCCCCATCTCTGAAGACTACAGCGTCG
CCAGCGCAGCTCTCTCTAGCGACGGCCGCATCTTCACTGGTGTCAATGTATATCATTTTACTGGGGGACC
TTGTGCAGAACTCGTGGTGCTGGGCACTGCTGCTGCTGCGGCAGCTGGCAACCTGACTTGTATCGTCGCG
ATCGGAAATGAGAACAGGGGCATCTTGAGCCCCTGCGGACGGTGCCGACAGGTGCTTCTCGATCTGCATC
CTGGGATCAAAGCCATAGTGAAGGACAGTGATGGACAGCCGACGGCAGTTGGGATTCGTGAATTGCTGCC
CTCTGGTTATGTGTGGGAGGGCTAAGCACAATTCGAGCTCGGTACCTTTAAGACCAATGACTTACAAGGC
AGCTGTAGATCTTAGCCACTTTTTAAAAGAAAAGGGGGGACTGGAAGGGCTAGCTCACTCCCAACGAAGA
CAAGATCTGCTTTTTGCTTGTACTGGGTCTCTCTGGTTAGACCAGATCTGAGCCTGGGAGCTCTCTGGCT
AACTAGGGAACCCACTGCTTAAGCCTCAATAAAGCTTGCCTTGAGTGCTTCAAGTAGTGTGTGCCCGTCT
GTTGTGTGACTCTGGTAACTAGAGATCCCTCAGACCCTTTTAGTCAGTGTGGAAAATCTCTAGCAGTAGT
AGTTCATGTCATCTTATTATTCAGTATTTATAACTTGCAAAGAAATGAATATCAGAGAGTGAGAGGAACT
TGTTTATTGCAGCTTATAATGGTTACAAATAAAGCAATAGCATCACAAATTTCACAAATAAAGCATTTTT
TTCACTGCATTCTAGTTGTGGTTTGTCCAAACTCATCAATGTATCTTATCATGTCTGGCTCTAGCTATCC
CGCCCCTAACTCCGCCCATCCCGCCCCTAACTCCGCCCAGTTCCGCCCATTCTCCGCCCCATGGCTGACT
AATTTTTTTTATTTATGCAGAGGCCGAGGCCGCCTCGGCCTCTGAGCTATTCCAGAAGTAGTGAGGAGGC
TTTTTTGGAGGCCTAGGGACGTACCCAATTCGCCCTATAGTGAGTCGTATTACGCGCGCTCACTGGCCGT
CGTTTTACAACGTCGTGACTGGGAAAACCCTGGCGTTACCCAACTTAATCGCCTTGCAGCACATCCCCCT
TTCGCCAGCTGGCGTAATAGCGAAGAGGCCCGCACCGATCGCCCTTCCCAACAGTTGCGCAGCCTGAATG
GCGAATGGG
[124 nt withheld, positions 6450-6573]
C
[91 nt withheld, positions 6575-6665]
A
[49 nt withheld, positions 6667-6715]
CCTTTGACGTTGGAGTCCACGTTCTTT
[37 nt withheld, positions 6743-6779]
ACCCTATCTCGGTCTATTCTTTTGATTTATAAGGGATTTTGCCGATTTCGGCCTATTGGTTAAAAAATGA
GCTGATTTAACAAAAATTTAACGCGAATTTTAACAAAATATTAACGCTTACAATTTAGGTGGCACTTTTC
GGGGAAATGTGCGCGGAACCCCTATTTGTTTATTTTTCTAAATACATTCAAATATGTATCCGCTCATGAG
ACAATAACCCTGATAAATGCTTCAATAATATTGAAAAAGGAAGAGTATGAGTATTCAACATTTCCGTGTC
GCCCTTATTCCCTTTTTTGCGGCATTTTGCCTTCCTGTTTTTGCTCACCCAGAAACGCTGGTGAAAGTAA
AAGATGCTGAAGATCAGTTGGGTGCACGAGTGGGTTACATCGAACTGGATCTCAACAGCGGTAAGATCCT
TGAGAGTTTTCGCCCCGAAGAACGTTTTCCAATGATGAGCACTTTTAAAGTTCTGCTATGTGGCGCGGTA
TTATCCCGTATTGACGCCGGGCAAGAGCAACTCGGTCGCCGCATACACTATTCTCAGAATGACTTGGTTG
AGTACTCACCAGTCACAGAAAAGCATCTTACGGATGGCATGACAGTAAGAGAATTATGCAGTGCTGCCAT
AACCATGAGTGATAACACTGCGGCCAACTTACTTCTGACAACGATCGGAGGACCGAAGGAGCTAACCGCT
TTTTTGCACAACATGGGGGATCATGTAACTCGCCTTGATCGTTGGGAACCGGAGCTGAATGAAGCCATAC
CAAACGACGAGCGTGACACCACGATGCCTGTAGCAATGGCAACAACGTTGCGCAAACTATTAACTGGCGA
ACTACTTACTCTAGCTTCCCGGCAACAATTAATAGACTGGATGGAGGCGGATAAAGTTGCAGGACCACTT
CTGCGCTCGGCCCTTCCGGCTGGCTGGTTTATTGCTGATAAATCTGGAGCCGGTGAGCGTGGGTCTCGCG
GTATCATTGCAGCACTGGGGCCAGATGGTAAGCCCTCCCGTATCGTAGTTATCTACACGACGGGGAGTCA
GGCAACTATGGATGAACGAAATAGACAGATCGCTGAGATAGGTGCCTCACTGATTAAGCATTGGTAACTG
TCAGACCAAGTTTACTCATATATACTTTAGATTGATTTAAAACTTCATTTTTAATTTAAAAGGATCTAGG
TGAAGATCCTTTTTGATAATCTCATGACCAAAATCCCTTAACGTGAGTTTTCGTTCCACTGAGCGTCAGA
CCCCGTAGAAAAGATCAAAGGATCTTCTTGAGATCCTTTTTTTCTGCGCGTAATCTGCTGCTTGCAAACA
AAAAAACCACCGCTACCAGCGGTGGTTTGTTTGCCGGATCAAGAGCTACCAACTCTTTTTCCGAAGGTAA
CTGGCTTCAGCAGAGCGCAGATACCAAATACTGTTCTTCTAGTGTAGCCGTAGTTAGGCCACCACTTCAA
GAACTCTGTAGCACCGCCTACATACCTCGCTCTGCTAATCCTGTTACCAGTGGCTGCTGCCAGTGGCGAT
AAGTCGTGTCTTACCGGGTTGGACTCAAGACGATAGTTACCGGATAAGGCGCAGCGGTCGGGCTGAACGG
GGGGTTCGTGCACACAGCCCAGCTTGGAGCGAACGACCTACACCGAACTGAGATACCTACAGCGTGAGCT
ATGAGAAAGCGCCACGCTTCCCGAAGGGAGAAAGGCGGACAGGTATCCGGTAAGCGGCAGGGTCGGAACA
GGAGAGCGCACGAGGGAGCTTCCAGGGGGAAACGCCTGGTATCTTTATAGTCCTGTCGGGTTTCGCCACC
TCTGACTTGAGCGTCGATTTTTGTGATGCTCGTCAGGGGGGCGGAGCCTATGGAAAAACGCCAGCAACGC
GGCCTTTTTACGGTTCCTGGCCTTTTGCTGGCCTTTTGCTCACATGTTCTTTCCTGCGTTATCCCCTGAT
TCTGTGGATAACCGTATTACCGCCTTTGAGTGAGCTGATACCGCTCGCCGCAGCCGAACGACCGAGCGCA
GCGAGTCAGTGAGCGAGGAAGCGGAAGAGCGCCCAATACGCAAACCGCCTCTCCCCGCGCGTTGGCCGAT
TCATTAATGCAGCTGGCACGACAGGTTTCCCGACTGGAAAGCGGGCAGTGAGCGCAACGCAATTAATGTG
AGTTAGCTCACTCATTAGGCACCCCAGGCTTTACACTTTATGCTTCCGGCTCGTATGTTGTGTGGAATTG
TGAGCGGATAACAATTTCACACAGGAAACAGCTATGACCATGATTACGCCAAGCGCGCAATTAACCCTCA
CTAAAGGGAACAAAAGCTGGAGCTGCAAGCTTAATGTAGTCTTATGCAATACTCTTGTAGTCTTGCAACA
TGGTAACGATGAGTTAGCAACATGCCTTACAAGGAGAGAAAAAGCACCGTGCATGCCGATTGGTGGAAGT
AAGGTGGTACGATCGTGCCTTATTAGGAAGGCAACAGACGGGTCTGACATGGATTGGACGAACCACTGAA
TTGCCGCATTGCAGAGATATTGTATTTAAGTGCCTAGCTCGATACATAAAC
