Features (pLannotate 1.2.2; 21 found; start..end, strand, type, name):
     12..33      +  promoter       chicken β-actin promoter (fragment): No description available
    136..286     +  promoter       chicken β-actin promoter (fragment): contains a 21-bp deletion relative to the standard chicken β-actin promoter
    287..514     +  intron         hybrid intron: hybrid between chicken β-actin (CBA) and minute virus of mice (MMV) introns (Gray et al., 2011)
    652..2253    +  CDS            Cas9(N): N-terminal portion of Streptococcus pyogenes Cas9 (Zetsche et al., 2015)
   2254..4752    +  CDS            Cas9(C): C-terminal portion of Streptococcus pyogenes Cas9 (Zetsche et al., 2015)
   4753..4800    +  CDS            nucleoplasmin NLS: bipartite nuclear localization signal from nucleoplasmin
   4864..5571    +  CDS            mCherry: mCherry is a basic (constitutively fluorescent) red fluorescent protein published in 2004, derived from Discosoma sp.. It is reported to be a very rapidly-maturing monomer with low acid sensitivity.
   5605..5716    +  polyA_signal   bGH poly(A) signal: bovine growth hormone polyadenylation signal
   5821..5961    +  repeat_region  AAV2 ITR: inverted terminal repeat of adeno-associated virus serotype 2 inverted
   5966..6017    -  misc_feature   bom (fragment): basis of mobility region from pBR322
   6036..6491    +  rep_origin     f1 ori (sequence partly withheld): f1 bacteriophage origin of replication; arrow indicates direction of (+) strand synthesis
   6492..6541    -  misc_feature   bom (fragment): basis of mobility region from pBR322
   6643..6678    -  CDS            rop (fragment): Rop protein, which maintains plasmids at low copy number; rop
   6773..6877    +  promoter       AmpR promoter: bla
   6878..7738    +  CDS            AmpR: β-lactamase; bla; confers resistance to ampicillin, carbenicillin, and related antibiotics
   7909..8497    +  rep_origin     ori: high-copy-number ColE1/pMB1/pBR322/pUC origin of replication
   8559..8799    +  promoter       U6 promoter: RNA polymerase III promoter for human U6 snRNA
   8829..8904    +  misc_RNA       gRNA scaffold: guide RNA scaffold for the Streptococcus pyogenes CRISPR/Cas9 system
   8911..8954    +  misc_RNA       gRNA scaffold (fragment): guide RNA scaffold for the Streptococcus pyogenes CRISPR/Cas9 system
   9001..9286    +  enhancer       CMV enhancer: human cytomegalovirus immediate early enhancer; contains an 18-bp deletion relative to the standard CMV enhancer
   9288..5       +  promoter       chicken β-actin promoter (fragment) (across the origin): contains a 21-bp deletion relative to the standard chicken β-actin promoter
>Addgene plasmid #164238 | pLENTI CMV GFP-TREX1 L287fs BLAST Sequencing Result | analyzer sequence | sequence record 329078
GNGGGSGSSGSGGGGGGGGGGGGGGGGGGGGGGGGGGGGGGGGGGGGGGGGGGGGGGGGGGGGGGGGGGG
GGGGGGGGGGGGGGGGGGGGGGGGGGGGGGGGGGGGGGGGGGGGGGGGGGGGGGGGGGGGGGNGNGGGNG
GGGGGGGGGGGGGGGGSGGGGGGSGGGGSGGGGCGAGGCGGAGAGGTGCGGCGGCAGCCAATCAGAGCGG
CGCGCTCCGAAAGTTTCCTTTTATGGCGAGGCGGCGGCGGCGGCGGCCCTATAAAAAGCGAAGCGCGCGG
CGGGCGGGAGTCGCTGCGCGCTGCCTTCGCCCCGTGCCCCGCTCCGCCGCCGCCTCGCGCCGCCCGCCCC
GGCTCTGACTGACCGCGTTACTCCCACAGGTGAGCGGGCGGGACGGCCCTTCTCCTCCGGGCTGTAATTA
GCTGAGCAAGAGGTAAGGGTTTAAGGGATGGTTGGTTGGTGGGGTATTAATGTTTAATTACCTGGAGCAC
CTGCCTGAAATCACTTTTTTTCAGGTTGGACCGGTGCCACCATGGACTATAAGGACCACGACGGAGACTA
CAAGGATCATGATATTGATTACAAAGACGATGACGATAAGATGGCCCCAAAGAAGAAGCGGAAGGTCGGT
ATCCACGGAGTCCCAGCAGCCGACAAGAAGTACAGCATCGGCCTGGACATCGGCACCAACTCTGTGGGCT
GGGCCGTGATCACCGACGAGTACAAGGTGCCCAGCAAGAAATTCAAGGTGCTGGGCAACACCGACCGGCA
CAGCATCAAGAAGAACCTGATCGGAGCCCTGCTGTTCGACAGCGGCGAAACAGCCGAGGCCACCCGGCTG
AAGAGAACCGCCAGAAGAAGATACACCAGACGGAAGAACCGGATCTGCTATCTGCAAGAGATCTTCAGCA
ACGAGATGGCCAAGGTGGACGACAGCTTCTTCCACAGACTGGAAGAGTCCTTCCTGGTGGAAGAGGATAA
GAAGCACGAGCGGCACCCCATCTTCGGCAACATCGTGGACGAGGTGGCCTACCACGAGAAGTACCCCACC
ATCTACCACCTGAGAAAGAAACTGGTGGACAGCACCGACAAGGCCGACCTGCGGCTGATCTATCTGGCCC
TGGCCCACATGATCAAGTTCCGGGGCCACTTCCTGATCGAGGGCGACCTGAACCCCGACAACAGCGACGT
GGACAAGCTGTTCATCCAGCTGGTGCAGACCTACAACCAGCTGTTCGAGGAAAACCCCATCAACGCCAGC
GGCGTGGACGCCAAGGCCATCCTGTCTGCCAGACTGAGCAAGAGCAGACGGCTGGAAAATCTGATCGCCC
AGCTGCCCGGCGAGAAGAAGAATGGCCTGTTCGGAAACCTGATTGCCCTGAGCCTGGGCCTGACCCCCAA
CTTCAAGAGCAACTTCGACCTGGCCGAGGATGCCAAACTGCAGCTGAGCAAGGACACCTACGACGACGAC
CTGGACAACCTGCTGGCCCAGATCGGCGACCAGTACGCCGACCTGTTTCTGGCCGCCAAGAACCTGTCCG
ACGCCATCCTGCTGAGCGACATCCTGAGAGTGAACACCGAGATCACCAAGGCCCCCCTGAGCGCCTCTAT
GATCAAGAGATACGACGAGCACCACCAGGACCTGACCCTGCTGAAAGCTCTCGTGCGGCAGCAGCTGCCT
GAGAAGTACAAAGAGATTTTCTTCGACCAGAGCAAGAACGGCTACGCCGGCTACATTGACGGCGGAGCCA
GCCAGGAAGAGTTCTACAAGTTCATCAAGCCCATCCTGGAAAAGATGGACGGCACCGAGGAACTGCTCGT
GAAGCTGAACAGAGAGGACCTGCTGCGGAAGCAGCGGACCTTCGACAACGGCAGCATCCCCCACCAGATC
CACCTGGGAGAGCTGCACGCCATTCTGCGGCGGCAGGAAGATTTTTACCCATTCCTGAAGGACAACCGGG
AAAAGATCGAGAAGATCCTGACCTTCCGCATCCCCTACTACGTGGGCCCTCTGGCCAGGGGAAACAGCAG
ATTCGCCTGGATGACCAGAAAGAGCGAGGAAACCATCACCCCCTGGAACTTCGAGGAAGTGGTGGACAAG
GGCGCTTCCGCCCAGAGCTTCATCGAGCGGATGACCAACTTCGATAAGAACCTGCCCAACGAGAAGGTGC
TGCCCAAGCACAGCCTGCTGTACGAGTACTTCACCGTGTATAACGAGCTGACCAAAGTGAAATACGTGAC
CGAGGGAATGAGAAAGCCCGCCTTCCTGAGCGGCGAGCAGAAAAAGGCCATCGTGGACCTGCTGTTCAAG
ACCAACCGGAAAGTGACCGTGAAGCAGCTGAAAGAGGACTACTTCAAGAAAATCGAGTGCTTCGACTCCG
TGGAAATCTCCGGCGTGGAAGATCGGTTCAACGCCTCCCTGGGCACATACCACGATCTGCTGAAAATTAT
CAAGGACAAGGACTTCCTGGACAATGAGGAAAACGAGGACATTCTGGAAGATATCGTGCTGACCCTGACA
CTGTTTGAGGACAGAGAGATGATCGAGGAACGGCTGAAAACCTATGCCCACCTGTTCGACGACAAAGTGA
TGAAGCAGCTGAAGCGGCGGAGATACACCGGCTGGGGCAGGCTGAGCCGGAAGCTGATCAACGGCATCCG
GGACAAGCAGTCCGGCAAGACAATCCTGGATTTCCTGAAGTCCGACGGCTTCGCCAACAGAAACTTCATG
CAGCTGATCCACGACGACAGCCTGACCTTTAAAGAGGACATCCAGAAAGCCCAGGTGTCCGGCCAGGGCG
ATAGCCTGCACGAGCACATTGCCAATCTGGCCGGCAGCCCCGCCATTAAGAAGGGCATCCTGCAGACAGT
GAAGGTGGTGGACGAGCTCGTGAAAGTGATGGGCCGGCACAAGCCCGAGAACATCGTGATCGAAATGGCC
AGAGAGAACCAGACCACCCAGAAGGGACAGAAGAACAGCCGCGAGAGAATGAAGCGGATCGAAGAGGGCA
TCAAAGAGCTGGGCAGCCAGATCCTGAAAGAACACCCCGTGGAAAACACCCAGCTGCAGAACGAGAAGCT
GTACCTGTACTACCTGCAGAATGGGCGGGATATGTACGTGGACCAGGAACTGGACATCAACCGGCTGTCC
GACTACGATGTGGACCATATCGTGCCTCAGAGCTTTCTGAAGGACGACTCCATCGACAACAAGGTGCTGA
CCAGAAGCGACAAGAACCGGGGCAAGAGCGACAACGTGCCCTCCGAAGAGGTCGTGAAGAAGATGAAGAA
CTACTGGCGGCAGCTGCTGAACGCCAAGCTGATTACCCAGAGAAAGTTCGACAATCTGACCAAGGCCGAG
AGAGGCGGCCTGAGCGAACTGGATAAGGCCGGCTTCATCAAGAGACAGCTGGTGGAAACCCGGCAGATCA
CAAAGCACGTGGCACAGATCCTGGACTCCCGGATGAACACTAAGTACGACGAGAATGACAAGCTGATCCG
GGAAGTGAAAGTGATCACCCTGAAGTCCAAGCTGGTGTCCGATTTCCGGAAGGATTTCCAGTTTTACAAA
GTGCGCGAGATCAACAACTACCACCACGCCCACGACGCCTACCTGAACGCCGTCGTGGGAACCGCCCTGA
TCAAAAAGTACCCTAAGCTGGAAAGCGAGTTCGTGTACGGCGACTACAAGGTGTACGACGTGCGGAAGAT
GATCGCCAAGAGCGAGCAGGAAATCGGCAAGGCTACCGCCAAGTACTTCTTCTACAGCAACATCATGAAC
TTTTTCAAGACCGAGATTACCCTGGCCAACGGCGAGATCCGGAAGCGGCCTCTGATCGAGACAAACGGCG
AAACCGGGGAGATCGTGTGGGATAAGGGCCGGGATTTTGCCACCGTGCGGAAAGTGCTGAGCATGCCCCA
AGTGAATATCGTGAAAAAGACCGAGGTGCAGACAGGCGGCTTCAGCAAAGAGTCTATCCTGCCCAAGAGG
AACAGCGATAAGCTGATCGCCAGAAAGAAGGACTGGGACCCTAAGAAGTACGGCGGCTTCGACAGCCCCA
CCGTGGCCTATTCTGTGCTGGTGGTGGCCAAAGTGGAAAAGGGCAAGTCCAAGAAACTGAAGAGTGTGAA
AGAGCTGCTGGGGATCACCATCATGGAAAGAAGCAGCTTCGAGAAGAATCCCATCGACTTTCTGGAAGCC
AAGGGCTACAAAGAAGTGAAAAAGGACCTGATCATCAAGCTGCCTAAGTACTCCCTGTTCGAGCTGGAAA
ACGGCCGGAAGAGAATGCTGGCCTCTGCCGGCGAACTGCAGAAGGGAAACGAACTGGCCCTGCCCTCCAA
ATATGTGAACTTCCTGTACCTGGCCAGCCACTATGAGAAGCTGAAGGGCTCCCCCGAGGATAATGAGCAG
AAACAGCTGTTTGTGGAACAGCACAAGCACTACCTGGACGAGATCATCGAGCAGATCAGCGAGTTCTCCA
AGAGAGTGATCCTGGCCGACGCTAATCTGGACAAAGTGCTGTCCGCCTACAACAAGCACCGGGATAAGCC
CATCAGAGAGCAGGCCGAGAATATCATCCACCTGTTTACCCTGACCAATCTGGGAGCCCCTGCCGCCTTC
AAGTACTTTGACACCACCATCGACCGGAAGAGGTACACCAGCACCAAAGAGGTGCTGGACGCCACCCTGA
TCCACCAGAGCATCACCGGCCTGTACGAGACACGGATCGACCTGTCTCAGCTGGGAGGCGACAAAAGGCC
GGCGGCCACGAAAAAGGCCGGCCAGGCAAAAAAGAAAAAGCTTGAGGGCAGAGGAAGTCTGCTAACATGC
GGTGACGTGGAGGAGAATCCCGGCCCTGCTAGCATGGTGAGCAAGGGCGAGGAGGATAACATGGCCATCA
TCAAGGAGTTCATGCGCTTCAAGGTGCACATGGAGGGCTCCGTGAACGGCCACGAGTTCGAGATCGAGGG
CGAGGGCGAGGGCCGCCCCTACGAGGGCACCCAGACCGCCAAGCTGAAGGTGACCAAGGGTGGCCCCCTG
CCCTTCGCCTGGGACATCCTGTCCCCTCAGTTCATGTACGGCTCCAAGGCCTACGTGAAGCACCCCGCCG
ACATCCCCGACTACTTGAAGCTGTCCTTCCCCGAGGGCTTCAAGTGGGAGCGCGTGATGAACTTCGAGGA
CGGCGGCGTGGTGACCGTGACCCAGGACTCCTCCCTGCAGGACGGCGAGTTCATCTACAAGGTGAAGCTG
CGCGGCACCAACTTCCCCTCAGACGGCCCCGTAATGCAGAAGAAAACCATGGGCTGGGAGGCCTCCTCCG
AGCGGATGTACCCCGAGGACGGCGCCCTGAAGGGCGAGATCAAGCAGAGGCTGAAGCTGAAGGACGGCGG
CCACTACGACGCTGAGGTCAAGACCACCTACAAGGCCAAGAAGCCCGTGCAGCTGCCCGGCGCCTACAAC
GTCAACATCAAGTTGGACATCACCTCCCACAACGAGGACTACACCATCGTGGAACAGTACGAACGCGCCG
AGGGCCGCCACTCCACCGGCGGCATGGACGAGCTGTACAAGTAAGAATTCCTAGAGCTCGCTGATCAGCC
TCGACTGTGCCTTCTAGTTGCCAGCCATCTGTTGTTTGCCCCTCCCCCGTGCCTTCCTTGACCCTGGAAG
GTGCCACTCCCACTGTCCTTTCCTAATAAAATGAGGAAATTGCATCGCATTGTCTGAGTAGGTGTCATTC
TATTCTGGGGGGTGGGGTGGGGCAGGACAGCAAGGGGGAGGATTGGGAAGAGAATAGCAGGCATGCTGGG
GAGCGGCCGCAGGAACCCCTAGTGATGGAGTTGGCCACTCCCTCTCTGCGCGCTCGCTCGCTCACTGAGG
CCGGGCGACCAAAGGTCGCCCGACGCCCGGGCTTTGCCCGGGCGGCCTCAGTGAGCGAGCGAGCGCGCAG
CTGCCTGCAGGGGCGCCTGATGCGGTATTTTCTCCTTACGCATCTGTGCGGTATTTCACACCGCATA
[95 nt withheld, positions 6018-6112]
T
[46 nt withheld, positions 6114-6159]
C
[141 nt withheld, positions 6161-6301]
CCTTTGACGTTGGAGTCCACGTTCTTT
[37 nt withheld, positions 6329-6365]
ACTCTATCTCGGGCTATTCTTTTGATTTATAAGGGATTTTGCCGATTTCGGTCTATTGGTTAAAAAATGA
GCTGATTTAACAAAAATTTAACGCGAATTTTAACAAAATATTAACGTTTACAATTTTATGGTGCACTCTC
AGTACAATCTGCTCTGATGCCGCATAGTTAAGCCAGCCCCGACACCCGCCAACACCCGCTGACGCGCCCT
GACGGGCTTGTCTGCTCCCGGCATCCGCTTACAGACAAGCTGTGACCGTCTCCGGGAGCTGCATGTGTCA
GAGGTTTTCACCGTCATCACCGAAACGCGCGAGACGAAAGGGCCTCGTGATACGCCTATTTTTATAGGTT
AATGTCATGATAATAATGGTTTCTTAGACGTCAGGTGGCACTTTTCGGGGAAATGTGCGCGGAACCCCTA
TTTGTTTATTTTTCTAAATACATTCAAATATGTATCCGCTCATGAGACAATAACCCTGATAAATGCTTCA
ATAATATTGAAAAAGGAAGAGTATGAGTATTCAACATTTCCGTGTCGCCCTTATTCCCTTTTTTGCGGCA
TTTTGCCTTCCTGTTTTTGCTCACCCAGAAACGCTGGTGAAAGTAAAAGATGCTGAAGATCAGTTGGGTG
CACGAGTGGGTTACATCGAACTGGATCTCAACAGCGGTAAGATCCTTGAGAGTTTTCGCCCCGAAGAACG
TTTTCCAATGATGAGCACTTTTAAAGTTCTGCTATGTGGCGCGGTATTATCCCGTATTGACGCCGGGCAA
GAGCAACTCGGTCGCCGCATACACTATTCTCAGAATGACTTGGTTGAGTACTCACCAGTCACAGAAAAGC
ATCTTACGGATGGCATGACAGTAAGAGAATTATGCAGTGCTGCCATAACCATGAGTGATAACACTGCGGC
CAACTTACTTCTGACAACGATCGGAGGACCGAAGGAGCTAACCGCTTTTTTGCACAACATGGGGGATCAT
GTAACTCGCCTTGATCGTTGGGAACCGGAGCTGAATGAAGCCATACCAAACGACGAGCGTGACACCACGA
TGCCTGTAGCAATGGCAACAACGTTGCGCAAACTATTAACTGGCGAACTACTTACTCTAGCTTCCCGGCA
ACAATTAATAGACTGGATGGAGGCGGATAAAGTTGCAGGACCACTTCTGCGCTCGGCCCTTCCGGCTGGC
TGGTTTATTGCTGATAAATCTGGAGCCGGTGAGCGTGGAAGCCGCGGTATCATTGCAGCACTGGGGCCAG
ATGGTAAGCCCTCCCGTATCGTAGTTATCTACACGACGGGGAGTCAGGCAACTATGGATGAACGAAATAG
ACAGATCGCTGAGATAGGTGCCTCACTGATTAAGCATTGGTAACTGTCAGACCAAGTTTACTCATATATA
CTTTAGATTGATTTAAAACTTCATTTTTAATTTAAAAGGATCTAGGTGAAGATCCTTTTTGATAATCTCA
TGACCAAAATCCCTTAACGTGAGTTTTCGTTCCACTGAGCGTCAGACCCCGTAGAAAAGATCAAAGGATC
TTCTTGAGATCCTTTTTTTCTGCGCGTAATCTGCTGCTTGCAAACAAAAAAACCACCGCTACCAGCGGTG
GTTTGTTTGCCGGATCAAGAGCTACCAACTCTTTTTCCGAAGGTAACTGGCTTCAGCAGAGCGCAGATAC
CAAATACTGTTCTTCTAGTGTAGCCGTAGTTAGGCCACCACTTCAAGAACTCTGTAGCACCGCCTACATA
CCTCGCTCTGCTAATCCTGTTACCAGTGGCTGCTGCCAGTGGCGATAAGTCGTGTCTTACCGGGTTGGAC
TCAAGACGATAGTTACCGGATAAGGCGCAGCGGTCGGGCTGAACGGGGGGTTCGTGCACACAGCCCAGCT
TGGAGCGAACGACCTACACCGAACTGAGATACCTACAGCGTGAGCTATGAGAAAGCGCCACGCTTCCCGA
AGGGAGAAAGGCGGACAGGTATCCGGTAAGCGGCAGGGTCGGAACAGGAGAGCGCACGAGGGAGCTTCCA
GGGGGAAACGCCTGGTATCTTTATAGTCCTGTCGGGTTTCGCCACCTCTGACTTGAGCGTCGATTTTTGT
GATGCTCGTCAGGGGGGCGGAGCCTATGGAAAAACGCCAGCAACGCGGCCTTTTTACGGTTCCTGGCCTT
TTGCTGGCCTTTTGCTCACATGTGAGGGCCTATTTCCCATGATTCCTTCATATTTGCATATACGATACAA
GGCTGTTAGAGAGATAATTGGAATTAATTTGACTGTAAACACAAAGATATTAGTACAAAATACGTGACGT
AGAAAGTAATAATTTCTTGGGTAGTTTGCAGTTTTAAAATTATGTTTTAAAATGGACTATCATATGCTTA
CCGTAACTTGAAAGTATTTCGATTTCTTGGCTTTATATATCTTGTGGAAAGGACGAAACACCGAAGCTGA
GCTGGAAGTACAGGTTTTAGAGCTAGAAATAGCAAGTTAAAATAAGGCTAGTCCGTTATCAACTTGAAAA
AGTGGCACCGAGTCGGTGCTTTTTTGTTTTAGAGCTAGAAATAGCAAGTTAAAATAAGGCTAGTCCGTTT
TTAGCGCGTGCGCCAATTCTGCAGACAAATGGCTCTAGAGGTACCCGTTACATAACTTACGGTAAATGGC
CCGCCTGGCTGACCGCCCAACGACCCCCGCCCATTGACGTCAATAGTAACGCCAATAGGGACTTTCCATT
GACGTCAATGGGTGGAGTATTTACGGTAAACTGCCCACTTGGCAGTACATCAAGTGTATCATATGCCAAG
TACGCCCCCTATTGACGTCAATGACGGTAAATGGCCCGCCTGGCATTGTGCCCAGTACATGACCTTATGG
GACTTTCCTACTTGGCAGTACATCTACGTATTAGTCATCGCTATTACCATGGTCGAGGTGAGCCCCACGT
TCTGCTTCACTCTCCCCATCTCCCCCCCCTCCCCACCCCCAATTTTGTATTTATTTATTTTTTAATTATT
TTGTGCAGCGATGGGGGCGGGGGGGGGGGGGGG
